>Addgene plasmid #166902 | mApple-TNFa-RUSH | addgene full sequence | sequence record 328221 | Addgene NGS Result
TAAGCTACAACAAGGCAAGGCTTGACCGACAATTGCATGAAGAATCTGCTTAGGGTTAGGCGTTTTGCGC
TGCTTCGCGATGTACGGGCCAGATATACGCGTTGACATTGATTATTGACTAGTTATTAATAGTAATCAAT
TACGGGGTCATTAGTTCATAGCCCATATATGGAGTTCCGCGTTACATAACTTACGGTAAATGGCCCGCCT
GGCTGACCGCCCAACGACCCCCGCCCATTGACGTCAATAATGACGTATGTTCCCATAGTAACGCCAATAG
GGACTTTCCATTGACGTCAATGGGTGGAGTATTTACGGTAAACTGCCCACTTGGCAGTACATCAAGTGTA
TCATATGCCAAGTACGCCCCCTATTGACGTCAATGACGGTAAATGGCCCGCCTGGCATTATGCCCAGTAC
ATGACCTTATGGGACTTTCCTACTTGGCAGTACATCTACGTATTAGTCATCGCTATTACCATGGTGATGC
GGTTTTGGCAGTACATCAATGGGCGTGGATAGCGGTTTGACTCACGGGGATTTCCAAGTCTCCACCCCAT
TGACGTCAATGGGAGTTTGTTTTGGCACCAAAATCAACGGGACTTTCCAAAATGTCGTAACAACTCCGCC
CCATTGACGCAAATGGGCGGTAGGCGTGTACGGTGGGAGGTCTATATAAGCAGAGCTCTCTGGCTAACTA
GAGAACCCACTGCTTACTGGCTTATCGAAATTAATACGACTCACTATAGGGAGACCCAAGCTTGGTACCG
AGCTCGGATCGATATCTGCGGCCTAGCTAGCGCTTAAGGCCTGTTAACCGGTATGGATGTATGCGTCCGT
CTTGCCCTGTGGCTCCTCTGGGGACTCCTCCTGCACCAGGGCCAGAGCCTCAGCCATAGTCACAGTGAGA
AGGCGACAGGAACCAGCTCGGGCGCCGGTTTAAACGACCCTAGCAAAGACTCAAAAGCTCAGGTGTCCGC
TGCCGAGGCTGGCATTACTGGAACATGGTACAATCAGCTCGGGAGCACCTTTATTGTGACTGCTGGAGCC
GATGGAGCCCTCACCGGAACATACGAATCTGCTGTGGGAAACGCCGAATCACGGTACGTCCTCACTGGCC
GATACGATAGTGCCCCTGCCACCGACGGATCTGGGACTGCCCTGGGATGGACTGTCGCTTGGAAAAACAA
CTACCGGAATGCTCATTCTGCCACAACATGGAGTGGACAGTACGTGGGAGGCGCTGAGGCTAGAATCAAT
ACACAGTGGCTGCTCACATCTGGCACAACCGAGGCAAATGCTTGGAAATCCACCCTGGTGGGACATGACA
CATTCACCAAAGTGAAACCCTCCGCCGCTTCAATCGATGCCGCCAAAAAAGCCGGAGTCAACAACGGCAA
TCCTCTGGATGCCGTCCAGCAGCTCGGACCGAAAGATGAACTGTGAGCGGCCGCATAGATAACTGATCCA
GTGTGCTGGAATTAATTCGCTGTCTGCGAGGGCCAGCTGTTGGGGTGAGTACTCCCTCTCAAAAGCGGGC
ATGACTTCTGCGCTAAGATTGTCAGTTTCCAAAAACGAGGAGGATTTGATATTCACCTGGCCCGCGGTGA
TGCCTTTGAGGGTGGCCGCGTCCATCTGGTCAGAAAAGACAATCTTTTTGTTGTCAAGCTTGAGGTGTGG
CAGGCTTGAGATCTGGCCATACACTTGAGTGACAATGACATCCACTTTGCCTTTCTCTCCACAGGTGTCC
ACTCCCAGGTCCAACTGCAGGTCGAGCATGCATCTAGGGCGGCCAATTCCGCCCCTCTCCCCCCCCCCNT
CTCCCTCCCCCCCCCCTAACGTTACTGGCCGAAGCCGCTTGGAATAAGGCCGGTGTGCGTTTGTCTATAT
GTTATTTTCCACCATATTGCCGTCTTTTGGCAATGTGAGGGCCCGGAAACCTGGCCCTGTCTTCTTGACG
AGCATTCCTAGGGGTCTTTCCCCTCTCGCCAAAGGAATGCAAGGTCTGTTGAATGTCGTGAAGGAAGCAG
TTCCTCTGGAAGCTTCTTGAAGACAAACAACGTCTGTAGCGACCCTTTGCAGGCAGCGGAACCCCCCACC
TGGCGACAGGTGCCTCTGCGGCCAAAAGCCACGTGTATAAGATACACCTGCAAAGGCGGCACAACCCCAG
TGCCACGTTGTGAGTTGGATAGTTGTGGAAAGAGTCAAATGGCTCTCCTCAAGCGTATTCAACAAGGGGC
TGAAGGATGCCCAGAAGGTACCCCATTGTATGGGATCTGATCTGGGGCCTCGGTGCACATGCTTTACATG
TGTTTAGTCGAGGTTAAAAAAACGTCTAGGCCCCCCGAACCACGGGGACGTGGTTTTCCTTTGAAAAACA
CGATGATAAGCTTGCCACAACCCGGGAGGCGCGCCATGTCTACCGAGTCTATGATTAGGGACGTGGAACT
GGCTGAGGAGGCACTGCCCAAAAAAACCGGCGGACCACAGGGCTCTAGGAGATGTCTGTTTCTGTCTCTG
TTCTCTTTTCTCATCGTGGCTGGCGCTACAACACTCTTCTGTCTGCTCCATTTCGGCGTGATTGGACCAC
AGCGAGAGGAATTTCCCCGGGATCTGTCACTCATTTCACCACTGGCACAGGCTGTCCGATCTTCATCTCG
GACTCCA
[447 nt withheld, positions 2668-3114]
GGCCTCGAGGGCCGAGCTCATGGCGCACCTAGGCCTTTGAATTCCATGGACGAGAAGACCACTGGTTGGC
GAGGTGGACACGTTGTTGAAGGACTGGCTGGGGAACTTGAACAACTTCGTGCACGACTGGAGCATCACCC
ACAAGGTCAACGTGAACCACCTGCAGGTATGGTGAGCAAGGGCGAGGAGAATAACATGGCCATCATCAAG
GAGTTCATGCGCTTCAAGGTGCACATGGAGGGCTCCGTGAACGGCCACGAGTTCGAGATCGAGGGCGAGG
GCGAGGGCCGCCCCTACGAGGCCTTTCAGACCGCTAAGCTGAAGGTGACCAAGGGTGGCCCCCTGCCCTT
CGCCTGGGACATCCTGTCCCCTCAGTTCATGTACGGCTCCAAGGTCTACATTAAGCACCCAGCCGACATC
CCCGACTACTTCAAGCTGTCCTTCCCCGAGGGCTTCAGGTGGGAGCGCGTGATGAACTTCGAGGACGGCG
GCATTATTCACGTTAACCAGGACTCCTCCCTGCAAGACGGCGTGTTCATCTACAAGGTGAAGCTGCGCGG
CACCAACTTCCCCTCCGACGGCCCCGTAATGCAGAAGAAGACCATGGGCTGGGAGGCCTCCGAGGAGCGG
ATGTACCCCGAGGACGGCGCCCTGAAGAGCGAGATCAAGAAGAGGCTGAAGCTGAAGGACGGCGGCCACT
ACGCCGCCGAGGTCAAGACCACCTACAAGGCCAAGAAGCCCGTGCAGCTGCCCGGCGCCTACATCGTCGA
CATCAAGTTGGACATCGTGTCCCACAACGAGGACTACACCATCGTGGAACAGTACGAACGCGCCGAGGGC
CGCCACTCCACCGGCGGCATGGACGAGCTGTACAAGTCCGGCCGGCCTTAAGGCCTCGAGGGCCAATTAA
TTAACTCTAGATAACTGATCATAATCAGCCATACCACATTTGTAGAGGTTTTACTTGCTTTAAAAAACCT
CCCACACCTCCCCCTGAACCTGAAACATAAAATGAATGCAATTGTTGTTGTTAACTTGTTTATTGCAGCT
TATAATGGTTACAAATAAAGCAATAGCATCACAAATTTCACAAATAAAGCATTTTTTTCACTGCATTCTA
GTTGTGGTTTGTCCAAACTCATCAATGTATCTTAACGCGTCGAGTGCATTCTAGTTGTGGTTTGTCCAAA
CTCATCAATGTATCTTATCATGTCTGTATACCGTCGACCTCTAGCTAGAGCTTGGCGTAATCATGGTCAT
AGCTGTTTCCTGTGTGAAATTGTTATCCGCTCACAATTCCACACAACATACGAGCCGGAAGCATAAAGTG
TAAAGCCTGGGGTGCCTAATGAGTGAGCTAACTCACATTAATTGCGTTGCGCTCACTGCCCGCTTTCCAG
TCGGGAAACCTGTCGTGCCAGCTGCATTAATGAATCGGCCAACGCGCGGGGAGAGGCGGTTTGCGTATTG
GGCGCTCTTCCGCTTCCTCGCTCACTGACTCGCTGCGCTCGGTCGTTCGGCTGCGGCGAGCGGTATCAGC
TCACTCAAAGGCGGTAATACGGTTATCCACAGAATCAGGGGATAACGCAGGAAAGAACATGTGAGCAAAA
GGCCAGCAAAAGGCCAGGAACCGTAAAAAGGCCGCGTTGCTGGCGTTTTTCCATAGGCTCCGCCCCCCTG
ACGAGCATCACAAAAATCGACGCTCAAGTCAGAGGTGGCGAAACCCGACAGGACTATAAAGATACCAGGC
GTTTCCCCCTGGAAGCTCCCTCGTGCGCTCTCCTGTTCCGACCCTGCCGCTTACCGGATACCTGTCCGCC
TTTCTCCCTTCGGGAAGCGTGGCGCTTTCTCATAGCTCACGCTGTAGGTATCTCAGTTCGGTGTAGGTCG
TTCGCTCCAAGCTGGGCTGTGTGCACGAACCCCCCGTTCAGCCCGACCGCTGCGCCTTATCCGGTAACTA
TCGTCTTGAGTCCAACCCGGTAAGACACGACTTATCGCCACTGGCAGCAGCCACTGGTAACAGGATTAGC
AGAGCGAGGTATGTAGGCGGTGCTACAGAGTTCTTGAAGTGGTGGCCTAACTACGGCTACACTAGAAGAA
CAGTATTTGGTATCTGCGCTCTGCTGAAGCCAGTTACCTTCGGAAAAAGAGTTGGTAGCTCTTGATCCGG
CAAACAAACCACCGCTGGTAGCGGTGGTTTTTTTGTTTGCAAGCAGCAGATTACGCGCAGAAAAAAAGGA
TCTCAAGAAGATCCTTTGATCTTTTCTACGGGGTCTGACGCTCAGTGGAACGAAAACTCACGTTAAGGGA
TTTTGGTCATGAGATTATCAAAAAGGATCTTCACCTAGATCCTTTTAAATTAAAAATGAAGTTTTAAATC
AATCTAAAGTATATATGAGTAAACTTGGTCTGACAGTTACCAATGCTTAATCAGTGAGGCACCTATCTCA
GCGATCTGTCTATTTCGTTCATCCATAGTTGCCTGACTCCCCGTCGTGTAGATAACTACGATACGGGAGG
GCTTACCATCTGGCCCCAGTGCTGCAATGATACCGCGAGACCCACGCTCACCGGCTCCAGATTTATCAGC
AATAAACCAGCCAGCCGGAAGGGCCGAGCGCAGAAGTGGTCCTGCAACTTTATCCGCCTCCATCCAGTCT
ATTAATTGTTGCCGGGAAGCTAGAGTAAGTAGTTCGCCAGTTAATAGTTTGCGCAACGTTGTTGCCATTG
CTACAGGCATCGTGGTGTCACGCTCGTCGTTTGGTATGGCTTCATTCAGCTCCGGTTCCCAACGATCAAG
GCGAGTTACATGATCCCCCATGTTGTGCAAAAAAGCGGTTAGCTCCTTCGGTCCTCCGATCGTTGTCAGA
AGTAAGTTGGCCGCAGTGTTATCACTCATGGTTATGGCAGCACTGCATAATTCTCTTACTGTCATGCCAT
CCGTAAGATGCTTTTCTGTGACTGGTGAGTACTCAACCAAGTCATTCTGAGAATAGTGTATGCGGCGACC
GAGTTGCTCTTGCCCGGCGTCAATACGGGATAATACCGCGCCACATAGCAGAACTTTAAAAGTGCTCATC
ATTGGAAAACGTTCTTCGGGGCGAAAACTCTCAAGGATCTTACCGCTGTTGAGATCCAGTTCGATGTAAC
CCACTCGTGCACCCAACTGATCTTCAGCATCTTTTACTTTCACCAGCGTTTCTGGGTGAGCAAAAACAGG
AAGGCAAAATGCCGCAAAAAAGGGAATAAGGGCGACACGGAAATGTTGAATACTCATACTCTTCCTTTTT
CAATATTATTGAAGCATTTATCAGGGTTATTGTCTCATGAGCGGATACATATTTGAATGTATTTAGAAAA
ATAAACAAATAGGGGTTCCGCGCACATTTCCCCGAAAAGTGCCACCTGACGTCGACGGATCGGGAGATCT
CCCGATCCCCTATGGTGCACTCTCAGTACAATCTGCTCTGATGCCGCATAGTTAAGCCAGTATCTGCTCC
CTGCTTGTGTGTTGGAGGTCGCTGAGTAGTGCGCGAGCAAAATT
Features (pLannotate 1.2.2; 21 found; start..end, strand, type, name):
    104..483     +  enhancer       CMV enhancer: human cytomegalovirus immediate early enhancer
    484..687     +  promoter       CMV promoter: human cytomegalovirus (CMV) immediate early promoter
    683..716     +  LTR            5' LTR (truncated) (fragment): truncated 5' long terminal repeat (LTR) from HIV-1
    732..750     +  promoter       T7 promoter: promoter for bacteriophage T7 RNA polymerase
    823..936     +  CDS            STIM1 (fragment): STIM1_HUMAN - Also known as GOK From Homo sapiens (Human).
    922..1422    +  CDS            SAV_STRAV (fragment): Experimental evidence at protein level: Swiss-Prot protein existence level 1. The biological function of streptavidin is not known. Forms a strong non-covalent specific complex with biotin (one molecule of biotin per subunit of streptavidin). From Streptomyces avidinii.
   1515..1744    +  intron         chimeric intron: chimera between introns from adenovirus and immunoglobulin heavy chain genes
   1927..2389    +  misc_feature   IRES: internal ribosome entry site (IRES) of the encephalomyocarditis virus (EMCV)
   2416..3114    +  CDS            TNF (sequence partly withheld): TNFA_HUMAN - Also known as TNFA, TNFSF2. Experimental evidence at protein level: Swiss-Prot protein existence level 1. The TNF intracellular domain (ICD) form induces IL12 production in dendritic cells. From Homo sapiens (Human).
   3283..3990    +  CDS            mApple: mApple is a basic (constitutively fluorescent) red fluorescent protein published in 2008, derived from Discosoma sp.. It is reported to be a rapidly-maturing monomer with high acid sensitivity.
   4040..4124    +  CDS            large T antigen (fragment): large T antigen from SV40 (simian virus 40)
   4147..4268    +  polyA_signal   SV40 poly(A) signal: SV40 polyadenylation signal
   4279..4330    +  polyA_signal   SV40 poly(A) signal (fragment): SV40 polyadenylation signal
   4394..4410    -  protein_bind   lac operator: The lac repressor binds to the lac operator to inhibit transcription in E. coli. This inhibition can be relieved by adding lactose or isopropyl-β-D-thiogalactopyranoside (IPTG). lac repressor encoded by lacI
   4418..4448    -  promoter       lac promoter: promoter for the E. coli lac operon
   4463..4484    -  protein_bind   CAP binding site: CAP binding activates transcription in the presence of cAMP. E. coli catabolite activator protein
   4497..4589    -  CDS            lacI (fragment): lac repressor; lacI; The lac repressor binds to the lac operator to inhibit transcription in E. coli. This inhibition can be relieved by adding lactose or isopropyl-β-D-thiogalactopyranoside (IPTG).
   4772..5360    -  rep_origin     ori: high-copy-number ColE1/pMB1/pBR322/pUC origin of replication
   5531..6391    -  CDS            AmpR: β-lactamase; bla; confers resistance to ampicillin, carbenicillin, and related antibiotics
   6392..6496    -  promoter       AmpR promoter: bla
   6555..6607    -  misc_feature   bom (fragment): basis of mobility region from pBR322
