[The description below was written by a language model from this plasmid's Addgene catalogue record and pLannotate feature annotations shown in this document.]
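Description:
mApple-TNFa-RUSH is a mammalian expression plasmid built on the pIRES_neo3 backbone. It carries a bicistronic cassette for the RUSH (retention using selective hooks) system of synchronized secretory trafficking. In E. coli it is maintained through a high-copy ColE1/pUC-type origin and selected with ampicillin via the β-lactamase gene. The annotated 6,658 nt sequence shows no neomycin resistance cassette or other mammalian selection marker. This suggests the position downstream of the IRES, which holds the selection marker in the parent vector, now holds the cargo, so the plasmid appears suited to transient transfection.

A single transcript is driven by the CMV immediate-early enhancer and promoter and terminated by an SV40 polyadenylation signal. The first open reading frame encodes the "hook": a short fragment of human STIM1 (presumably supplying the signal sequence) fused to core streptavidin, with a KDEL ER-retention motif according to the stated purpose. A chimeric intron and an EMCV IRES follow, allowing cap-independent translation of the second reading frame. This is the reporter cargo, human tumor necrosis factor alpha fused to mApple, a monomeric red fluorescent protein. The purpose field places a streptavidin-binding peptide (SBP) between the two. It is not annotated, but a gap between the TNF and mApple features is consistent with it.

In RUSH, the ER-resident streptavidin hook holds the SBP-tagged cargo in the ER until biotin is added. Biotin displaces the SBP and releases the cargo as a synchronized wave. The associated study used such cargoes to image ER-to-Golgi protein delivery in live cells.
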