Addgene plasmid #166902: mApple-TNFa-RUSH
Purpose: RUSH cargo: Str-KDEL_IRES_Tumor Necrosis Factor alpha (TNFa)-SBP-mApple
Depositing lab: Jennifer Lippincott-Schwartz. Depositing organization: HHMI, Janelia Research Campus. Publication: ER-to-Golgi protein delivery through an interwoven, tubular network extending from ER. Weigel AV, Chang CL, Shtengel G, Xu CS, Hoffman DP, Freeman M, Iyer N, Aaron J, Khuon S, Bogovic J, Qiu W, Hess HF, Lippincott-Schwartz J. Cell. 2021 Apr 29;184(9):2412-2429.e16. doi: 10.1016/j.cell.2021.03.035. Epub 2021 Apr 13. PubMed 33852913.
Backbone
  Vector backbone: pIRES_neo3
  Vector type: Mammalian Expression
Growth in bacteria
  Bacterial resistance: Ampicillin, 100 μg/mL
  Growth temperature: 37°C
  Growth strain: DH5alpha
  Copy number: High Copy
Gene/Insert
  Gene/Insert name: mApple
Resource information
  A portion of this plasmid was derived from a plasmid made by: cloned by Gaelle Boncompain
Terms and licenses: Academic/Nonprofit Terms; Industry Terms: Not Available to Industry
How to cite: mApple-TNFa-RUSH was a gift from Jennifer Lippincott-Schwartz (Addgene plasmid # 166902 ; http://n2t.net/addgene:166902 ; RRID:Addgene_166902)
